Addgene plasmid #170022: pKB234.1
Purpose: Encodes LacI-controlled expression of surface-displayed hBD3 alpha-helix fragment and PvirK-mNeonGreen reporter
Depositing lab: Jeffrey Tabor. Depositing organization: Rice University. Publication: High-throughput discovery of peptide activators of a bacterial sensor kinase. Brink KR, Mu AM, Hoang KV, Groszman K, Gunn JS, Tabor JJ. bioRxiv 10.1101/2021.06.01.446581.
Backbone
  Vector backbone: pSC101*
  Vector type: Bacterial Expression, Synthetic Biology
Growth in bacteria
  Bacterial resistance: Ampicillin, 100 μg/mL
  Growth temperature: 37°C
  Growth strain: DH5alpha
  Copy number: Low Copy
Gene/Insert 1
  Gene/Insert name: mNeonGreen
  Species: Branchiostoma lanceolatum
  Promoter: PvirK
  Cloning method: Unknown
  Sequencing primers: 5′ CGTCTAATAAACCATTATTATCATGACATTAAC
Gene/Insert 2
  Gene/Insert name: hBD3 alpha-helix
  Species: H. sapiens (human), Synthetic; Escherichia coli
  Promoter: Ptac
  Tag / fusion protein: Lpp (N terminal on insert); OmpA (N terminal on insert); Tether (N terminal on insert)
  Cloning method: Unknown
  Sequencing primers: 5′ CGGTATCAGCTCACTCAAAGG
Resource information
  A portion of this plasmid was derived from a plasmid made by: Peptide display fusion protein sequence was obtained from Bryan Davies and was originally published in Tucker et al. 2018 (DOI:10.1016/j.cell.2017.12.009).
Terms and licenses: Academic/Nonprofit Terms; Industry Terms: Not Available to Industry
Depositor comments: Peptide display fusion protein sequence was obtained from Bryan Davies and was originally published in Tucker et al. 2018 (DOI:10.1016/j.cell.2017.12.009). Tucker AT, Leonard SP, DuBois CD, Knauf GA, Cunningham AL, Wilke CO, Trent MS, Davies BW. Discovery of Next-Generation Antimicrobials through Bacterial Self-Screening of Surface-Displayed Peptide Libraries. Cell. 2018 Jan 25;172(3):618-628.e13. doi: 10.1016/j.cell.2017.12.009. Epub 2018 Jan 4. PMID: 29307492; PMCID: PMC5786472. Please visit https://www.biorxiv.org/content/10.1101/2021.06.01.446581v1 for bioRxiv preprint.
How to cite: pKB234.1 was a gift from Jeffrey Tabor (Addgene plasmid # 170022 ; http://n2t.net/addgene:170022 ; RRID:Addgene_170022)
