[The description below was written by a language model from this plasmid's Addgene catalogue record and pLannotate feature annotations shown in this document.]
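Description:
pKB234.1 is a low-copy bacterial expression and synthetic-biology plasmid built on a pSC101* backbone. It replicates from the pSC101 origin with its cognate Rep101 (RepA) protein and is selected through a β-lactamase (AmpR) cassette conferring ampicillin resistance. The sequenced record is about 7 kb. It also carries lacI under the up-mutated lacIq promoter, so the plasmid supplies its own repressor.

Two functional modules sit on opposite strands. In the first, a tac promoter with a downstream lac operator drives a surface-display fusion. An Lpp fragment and an OmpA fragment direct and anchor the protein in the outer membrane. These are followed by a tether (not annotated, but listed in the catalogue fields) and a short fragment of human β-defensin 3 (DEFB103A) corresponding to its alpha-helix. LacI represses this cassette, and IPTG or lactose relieves the repression, giving inducible display of the peptide. The display scaffold was taken from a previously published bacterial peptide self-screening system.

The second module is a reporter in which mNeonGreen is expressed from the PvirK promoter and terminated by rrnB T1 and T7Te. PvirK is named in the catalogue fields but was not picked up by the automated annotation. Additional terminators insulate the units from one another. A short fragment annotated as mKelly1 lies just downstream of the display cassette; its role is not stated, and it may be an annotation artefact or a cloning remnant.

Together, the design lets a cell display a candidate peptide and report the resulting PvirK activity as green fluorescence. This matches the associated work on high-throughput discovery of peptide activators of a bacterial sensor kinase. The record itself does not name the kinase.
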