Features (pLannotate 1.2.2; 18 found; start..end, strand, type, name):
    950..1027    -  promoter       lacIq promoter: lacI (mutant); In the lacIq allele, a single base change in the promoter boosts expression of the lacI gene about 10-fold.
   1049..1093    +  terminator     his operon terminator (fragment): This putative transcriptin terminator from the E. coli his operon has a 2-bp deletion introduced during synthesis. Its efficiency has not been determined.
   1396..2346    -  CDS            Rep101: RepA protein needed for replication with the pSC101 origin; rep101
   2394..2616    -  rep_origin     pSC101 ori: low-copy replication origin that requires the Rep101 protein
   3118..3152    -  terminator     lambda t0 terminator: minimal transcription terminator from phage lambda (Scholtissek and Grosse, 1987)
   3232..4092    -  CDS            AmpR: β-lactamase; bla; confers resistance to ampicillin, carbenicillin, and related antibiotics
   4093..4156    -  promoter       AmpR promoter: bla
   4496..5203    +  CDS            mNeonGreen: mNeonGreen is a basic (constitutively fluorescent) green/yellow fluorescent protein published in 2013, derived from Branchiostoma lanceolatum. It is reported to be a very rapidly-maturing monomer with moderate acid sensitivity.
   5215..5286    +  terminator     rrnB T1 terminator: transcription terminator T1 from the E. coli rrnB gene
   5302..5329    +  terminator     T7Te terminator: phage T7 early transcription terminator
   5423..5680    +  CDS            mKelly1 (fragment): mKelly1 is a basic (constitutively fluorescent) red fluorescent protein published in 2018, derived from Entacmaea quadricolor. It is reported to be a rapidly-maturing monomer with moderate acid sensitivity.
   5685..5732    -  CDS            DEFB103A (fragment): D103A_HUMAN - Also known as BD3, DEFB103, DEFB3. Experimental evidence at protein level: Swiss-Prot protein existence level 1. Exhibits antimicrobial activity against Gram-positive bacteria S.aureus and S.pyogenes, Gram-negative bacteria P.aeruginosa and E.coli and the yeast C.albicans. Kills multiresistant S.aureus and vancomycin-resistant E.faecium. No significant hemolytic activity was observed. From Homo sapiens (Human).
   5934..6338    -  CDS            ompA (fragment): OMPA_SHIFL - Experimental evidence at protein level: Swiss-Prot protein existence level 1. (Microbial infection) Serves as a secondary receptor during phage Sf6 infection; infection requires both lipopolysaccharide (LPS) and the OmpA beta-barrel. From Shigella flexneri.
   6342..6428    -  CDS            lpp (fragment): LPP_ECOLI - Also known as mlpA, mulI. Experimental evidence at protein level: Swiss-Prot protein existence level 1. An outer membrane lipoprotein that controls the distance between the inner and outer membranes; adding residues to Lpp increases the width of the periplasm (PubMed:29257832). The only protein known to be covalently linked to the peptidoglycan network (PGN) (PubMed:4261992, PubMed:3013869, PubMed:4245367). Also non-covalently binds the PGN (PubMed:3013869). The link between the cell outer membrane and PGN contributes to the maintenance of the structural and functional integrity of
   6523..6539    -  protein_bind   lac operator: The lac repressor binds to the lac operator to inhibit transcription in E. coli. This inhibition can be relieved by adding lactose or isopropyl-β-D-thiogalactopyranoside (IPTG). lac repressor encoded by lacI
   6547..6575    -  promoter       tac promoter: strong E. coli promoter; hybrid between the trp and lac UV5 promoters
   6748..6834    -  terminator     rrnB T1 terminator: Escherichia coli rrnB; transcription terminator T1 from the E. coli rrnB gene
   6840..949     -  CDS            lacI (across the origin): lac repressor; lacI; The lac repressor binds to the lac operator to inhibit transcription in E. coli. This inhibition can be relieved by adding lactose or isopropyl-β-D-thiogalactopyranoside (IPTG).
>Addgene plasmid #170022 | pKB234.1 | addgene full sequence | sequence record 334667 | Addgene NGS Result
GATTGCCCTTCACCGCCTGGCCCTGAGAGAGTTGCAGCAAGCGGTCCACGCTGGTTTGCCCCAGCAGGCG
AAAATCCTGTTTGATGGTGGTTAACGGCGGGATATAACATGAGCTGTCTTCGGTATCGTCGTATCCCACT
ACCGAGATATCCGCACCAACGCGCAGCCCGGACTCGGTAATGGCGCGCATTGCGCCCAGCGCCATCTGAT
CGTTGGCAACCAGCATCGCAGTGGGAACGATGCCCTCATTCAGCATTTGCATGGTTTGTTGAAAACCGGA
CATGGCACTCCAGTCGCCTTCCCGTTCCGCTATCGGCTGAATTTGATTGCGAGTGAGATATTTATGCCAG
CCAGCCAGACGCAGACGCGCCGAGACAGAACTTAATGGGCCCGCTAACAGCGCGATTTGCTGGTGACCCA
ATGCGACCAGATGCTCCACGCCCAGTCGCGTACCGTCTTCATGGGAGAAAATAATACTGTTGATGGGTGT
CTGGTCAGAGACATCAAGAAATAACGCCGGAACATTAGTGCAGGCAGCTTCCACAGCAATGGCATCCTGG
TCATCCAGCGGATAGTTAATGATCAGCCCACTGACGCGTTGCGCGAGAAGATTGTGCACCGCCGCTTTAC
AGGCTTCGACGCCGCTTCGTTCTACCATCGACACCACCACGCTGGCACCCAGTTGATCGGCGCGAGATTT
AATCGCCGCGACAATTTGCGACGGCGCGTGCAGGGCCAGACTGGAGGTGGCAACGCCAATCAGCAACGAC
TGTTTGCCCGCCAGTTGTTGTGCCACGCGGTTGGGAATGTAATTCAGCTCCGCCATCGCCGCTTCCACTT
TTTCCCGCGTTTTCGCAGAAACGTGGCTGGCCTGGTTCACCACGCGGGAAACGGTCTGATAAGAGACACC
GGCATACTCTGCGACATCGTATAACGTTACTGGTTTCACATTCACCACCCTGAATTGACTCTCTTCCGGG
CGCTATCATGCCATACCGCGAAAGGTTTTGCACCATTCGATGGTGTCAACGTAAATGCATGCCGCTTCGG
CAAGGTGTCACCACCCTGCCCTTTTTCTTTAAAACCGAAAAGATTACTTCGCGTTATGCAGGCTTCCTCG
CTCACTGACTCGCTGCGCTCGGTCGTTCGGCTGCGGCGAGCGGTATCAGCTCACTCAAAGGCGGTAATCT
CGAGGTTACATTGTCGATCTGTTCATGGTGAACAGCTTTGAATGCACCAAAAACTCGTAAAAGCTCTGAT
GTATCTATCTTTTTTACACCGTTTTCATCTGTGCATATGGACAGTTTTCCCTTTGATATGTAACGGTGAA
CAGTTGTTCTACTTTTGTTTGTTAGTCTTGATGCTTCACTGATAGATACAAGAGCCATAAGAACCTCAGA
TCCTTCCGTATTTAGCCAGTATGTTCTCTAGTGTGGTTCGTTGTTTTTGCGTGAGCCATGAGAACGAACC
ATTGAGATCATACTTACTTTGCATGTCACTCAAAAATTTTGCCTCAAAACTGGTGAGCTGAATTTTTGCA
GTTAAAGCATCGTGTAGTGTTTTTCTTAGTCCGTTATGTAGGTAGGAATCTGATGTAATGGTTGTTGGTA
TTTTGTCACCATTCATTTTTATCTGGTTGTTCTCAAGTTCGGTTACGAGATCCATTTGTCTATCTAGTTC
AACTTGGAAAATCAACGTATCAGTCGGGCGGCCTCGCTTATCAACCACCAATTTCATATTGCTGTAAGTG
TTTAAATCTTTACTTATTGGTTTCAAAACCCATTGGTTAAGCCTTTTAAACTCATGGTAGTTATTTTCAA
GCATTAACATGAACTTAAATTCATCAAGGCTAATCTCTATATTTGCCTTGTGAGTTTTCTTTTGTGTTAG
TTCTTTTAATAACCACTCATAAATCCTCATAGAGTATTTGTTTTCAAAAGACTTAACATGTTCCAGATTA
TATTTTATGAATTTTTTTAACTGGAAAAGATAAGGCAATATCTCTTCACTAAAAACTAATTCTAATTTTT
CGCTTGAGAACTTGGCATAGTTTGTCCACTGGAAAATCTCAAAGCCTTTAACCAAAGGATTCATGATTTC
CACAGTTCTCGTCATCAGCTCTCTGGTTGCTTTAGCTAATACACCATAAGCATTTTCCCTACTGATGTTC
ATCATCTGAGCGTATTGGTTATAAGTGAACGATACCGTCCGTTCTTTCCTTGTAGGGTTTTCAATAGTGG
GGTTGAGTAGTGCCACACAGCATAAAATTAGCTTGGTTTCATGCTCCGTTAAGTCATAGCGACTAATCGC
TAGTTCATTTGCTTTGAAAACAACTAATTCAGACATACATCTCAATTGGTCTAGGTGATTTTAATCACTA
TACCAATTGAGATGGGCTAGTCAATGATAATTACATGTCCTTTTCCTTTGAGTTGTGGGTATCTGTAAAT
TCTGCTAGACCTTTGCTGGAAAACTTGTAAATTCTGCTAGACCCTCTGTAAATTCCGCTAGACCTTTGTG
TGTTTTTTTTGTTTATATTCAAGTGGTTATAATTTATAGAATAAAGAAAGAATAAAAAAAGATAAAAAGA
ATAGATCCCAGCCCTGTGTATAACTCACTACTTTAGTCAGTTCCGCAGTATTACAAAAGGATGTCGCAAA
CGCTGTTTGCTCCTCTACAAAACAGACCTTAAAACCCTAAAGGCTTAAGTAGCACCCTCGCAAGCTCGTG
CAAATCGCTTAATATTCCTTTTGTCTCCGACCATCAGGCACCTGAGTCGCTGCCTTTTTCGTGACATTCA
GTTCGCTGCGCTCACGGCTCTGGCAGTGAATGTGGGTAAATGGCACTACAGGCGCCTTTTATGGATTCAT
GCAAGGAAACTACCCATAATACAAGAAAAGCCCGTCACGGGCTTCTCAGGGCGTTTTATGGCTGGTCTGC
TATGTGGTGCTATCTGACTTTTTGCTGTTCAGCAGTTCCTGCCCTCTGATTTTCCAGTCTGACCACTTCG
GATTATCCCGTGACAGGTCATTCAGACTGGCTAATGCACCCAGTAAGGCAGCGGTATCATCAACAGGCTT
ACCCGTCTTACTGTCCCTAGTGCTTGGATTCTCACCAATAAAAAACGCCCGGCGGCAACCGAGCGTTCTG
AACAAATCCAGATGGAGTTCTGATGTCATTACTGGATCTATCAACAGGAGTCCAAGCGAGCTCGTAAACT
TGGTCTGACAGTTACCAATGCTTAATCAGTGAGGCACCTATCTCAGCGATCTGTCTATTTCGTTCATCCA
TAGTTGCCTGACTCCCCGTCGTGTAGATAACTACGATACGGGAGGGCTTACCATCTGGCCCCAGTGCTGC
AATGATACCGCGTGATCCACGCTCACCGGCTCCAGATTTATCAGCAATAAACCAGCCAGCCGGAAGGGCC
GAGCGCAGAAGTGGTCCTGCAACTTTATCCGCCTCCATCCAGTCTATTAATTGTTGCCGGGAAGCTAGAG
TAAGTAGTTCGCCAGTTAATAGTTTGCGCAACGTTGTTGCCATTGCTACAGGCATCGTGGTGTCACGCTC
GTCGTTTGGTATGGCTTCATTCAGCTCCGGTTCCCAACGATCAAGGCGAGTTACATGATCCCCCATGTTG
TGCAAAAAAGCGGTTAGCTCCTTCGGTCCTCCGATCGTTGTCAGAAGTAAGTTGGCCGCAGTGTTATCAC
TCATGGTTATGGCAGCACTGCATAATTCTCTTACTGTCATGCCATCCGTAAGATGCTTTTCTGTTACTGG
TGAGTACTCAACCAAGTCATTCTGAGAATAGTGTATGCGGCGACCGAGTTGCTCTTGCCCGGCGTCAATA
CGGTATAATACCGCGCCACATAGCAGAACTTTAAAAGTGCTCATCATTGGAAAACGTTCTTCGGGGCGAA
AACTCTCAAGGATCTTACCGCTGTTGAGATCCAGTTCGATGTAACCCACTCGTGCACCCAACTGATCTTC
AGCATCTTTTACTTTCACCAGCGTTTCTGGGTGAGCAAAAACGGGAAGGCAAAATGCCGCAAAAAAGTGA
ATAAGGGCGACACTGAAATGTTGAATACTCATACTCTTCCTTTTTCAATATTATTGAAGCATTTATCAGG
GTTATTGTCTCATGAGCGGATACATATTTTAATGTATTTAGAAAAATAAACAAATAGGGGTTCCGCGCAC
ATTTCCCATGGTGCCACCTGACGTCTAATAAACCATTATTATCATGACATTAACCTATAAAAATAGGCGT
ATCACGAGGCAGAATTTTTATCGCTTCCGCGTTCCGTCTACTCCCTATTACGCTCCGGAATCTCCGACGC
CTACGGCCGACGTCGGATACCGCCATTGATAAACTGTTTAACAACATCGTCTGTACAGACCTTCTTCGTT
GCCTTTACGTTTAACTCAATCAGGCTACCGTCTCGGTTATAAGTCTATCGAGTAGTAGAGCCGTAGTAAA
GAGGAGAAATACTAGATGGTTTCGAAAGGTGAGGAGGATAACATGGCGTCGCTGCCTGCTACACATGAAC
TGCATATTTTCGGCAGCATCAACGGAGTTGATTTCGACATGGTGGGCCAAGGCACCGGCAACCCGAACGA
CGGCTATGAAGAATTGAATTTGAAATCTACCAAGGGCGACTTGCAATTTAGTCCGTGGATTCTGGTACCG
CATATTGGTTATGGTTTTCATCAGTATCTGCCCTACCCAGACGGAATGAGCCCATTTCAGGCGGCTATGG
TGGATGGCAGTGGCTATCAGGTCCATCGCACCATGCAATTCGAGGATGGGGCGAGCCTGACCGTGAATTA
TCGGTACACTTACGAAGGTTCACATATTAAAGGTGAAGCACAAGTTAAAGGCACCGGCTTCCCGGCGGAT
GGCCCAGTGATGACCAACAGCCTGACGGCGGCGGACTGGTGTCGTAGCAAAAAGACGTATCCCAATGATA
AAACAATTATTTCTACCTTTAAATGGAGTTACACCACGGGTAACGGTAAACGCTACCGTAGCACGGCTCG
CACCACATACACCTTTGCGAAACCCATGGCCGCGAACTATCTGAAAAATCAGCCGATGTATGTGTTTCGC
AAAACGGAACTGAAACATTCGAAAACTGAACTCAATTTCAAAGAGTGGCAAAAAGCCTTCACCGACGTAA
TGGGCATGGATGAACTGTACAAATGACCAGGCATCAAATAAAACGAAAGGCTCAGTCGAAAGACTGGGCC
TTTCGTTTTATCTGTTGTTTGTCGGTGAACGCTCTCTACTAGAGTCACACTGGCTCACCTTCGGGTGGGC
CTTTCTGCGTTTATAGTTTCACTTCTGAGTTCGGCATGGGGTCAGGTGGGACCACCGCGCTACTGCCGCC
AGGCAGCTGTATCATCTGCGTACTCCATTAGTGTGACGACCTATGAGGATGGCGGGGTATTAACTGTAAC
GCAAGATACTTCTCTGCAAGATGGTTGTTTAATTTATAATGTGAAACTGCGCGGCGTTAATTTTCCCTCA
AATGGTCCCGTAATGCAAAAGAAGACCTTAGGGTGGGAAGCTTCTACGGAAACGTTGTATCCTGCAGATG
GCGGTCTTGAGGGTCGTTGTGATATGGCGTTGAAACTGGTCGGCGGTGGACATTTGCATTGTAATCTGAA
AACGACTTATCTTAACCACCTCTAACGCGACAGTAGTACTTCTGGAGGGTGTTTATGATTCCTGTTCCTC
CGATACCCGCAGCTGGAGCCTCAGCGGCATCTGCAGGAGCGGCTTCCGCAGCCGGTGCTTCACTCGCTGG
TGCCTCCGCTGCTGGTGTAGCTTCCGCAGCTGGTGCAGCAGGTTCCTGACTGATGCCAGCGGCTGGGGCT
TCGGCAGCATCCGCTGGGGCAGCTTCTGCTGCAGGCGCTTCGCTAGCTGGAGCTTCAGCAGCAGGAGTCG
CCTCTGCGGCGGGCGCTGCAGGCTCTTGACTGGTACCAATACCGTTGTCCGGACGAGTGCCGATGGTGTG
TGCGTCACCGATGTTGTTGGTCCACTGGTATTCCAGACGGGTAGCGATTTCAGGAGTGATCGCGTACTCA
ACACCGCCAGCGAAGACCGGAGAAACGCCGGTGTCGTGGTTTTTACCATAAACGTTGGATTTAGTGTCTG
CACGCCATACCATGCCACCCAGACGAGTGTAGATGTCCAGGTCGTCAGTGATTGGGTAACCCAGTTTAGC
GGTCAGTTGAACGCCCTGAGCTTTGTATGCACCGTTTTCAACGCTGCCTTTGTACGGCATACGACCTAAC
CAGTCGTAACCCATTTCAAAGCCAACATACGGGTTAATTCCCTGATCGATTTTAGCGTTGCTGGAGCAAC
CTGCCAGCAGAGTAGAACCCAGGATTACCGCGCCCAGTACCAGTTTAGTAGCTTTCATCAGAAATACTCC
ATAGCATGATTAAGATGTTTCAGTACGAAAATTGCTTTCATTGTTGATCTCCTTTTTAAGTGAACTTGGG
CCCTGTGTGAAATTGTTATCCGCTCACAATTCCACACATTATACGAGCCGATGATTAATTGTCAACAGCT
CATTTCAGAATATTAGCCAGAACCGTTATGATGTCGGCGCAAAAAACATTATCCAGAACGGGAGTGCGCC
TTGAGCGACACGAATTATGCAGTGATTTACGTATTACCGCCTTTGAGTGAGCTGATACCGCTCGCCGCAG
CCGAACGCCCTAGGTCTAGGGCGGCGGATTTGTCCTACTCAGGAGAGCGTTCACCGACAAACAACAGATA
AAACGAAAGGCCCAGTCTTTCGACTGAGCCTTTCGTTTTATTTGATGCCTCACTGCCCGCTTTCCAGTCG
GGAAACCTGTCGTGCCAGCTGCATTAATGAATCGGCCAACGCGCGGGGAGAGGCGGTTTGCGTATTGGGC
GCCAGGGTGGTTTTTCTTTTCACCAGTGAGACGGGCAACAGCT
